>Addgene plasmid #157488 | pD649-HAsp-LRRN1-COMP5AP-AviTag-9xHis | depositor full sequence | sequence record 304085 | Full Sequence
TTTCAATATTATTGAAGCATTTATCAGGGTTATTGTCTCATGAGCGGATACATATTTGAATGTATTTAGA
AAAATAAACAAATAGGGGTCAGTGTTACAACCAATTAACCAATTCTGAACATTATCGCGAGCCCATTTAT
ACCTGAATATGGCTCATAACACCCCTTGCTCATGACCAAAATCCCTTAACGTGAGTTACGCGCGCGTCGT
TCCACTGAGCGTCAGACCCCGTAGAAAAGATCAAAGGATCTTCTTGAGATCCTTTTTTTCTGCGCGTAAT
CTGCTGCTTGCAAACAAAAAAACCACCGCTACCAGCGGTGGTTTGTTTGCCGGATCAAGAGCTACCAACT
CTTTTTCCGAAGGTAACTGGCTTCAGCAGAGCGCAGATACCAAATACTGTTCTTCTAGTGTAGCCGTAGT
TAGCCCACCACTTCAAGAACTCTGTAGCACCGCCTACATACCTCGCTCTGCTAATCCTGTTACCAGTGGC
TGCTGCCAGTGGCGATAAGTCGTGTCTTACCGGGTTGGACTCAAGACGATAGTTACCGGATAAGGCGCAG
CGGTCGGGCTGAACGGGGGGTTCGTGCACACAGCCCAGCTTGGAGCGAACGACCTACACCGAACTGAGAT
ACCTACAGCGTGAGCTATGAGAAAGCGCCACGCTTCCCGAAGGGAGAAAGGCGGACAGGTATCCGGTAAG
CGGCAGGGTCGGAACAGGAGAGCGCACGAGGGAGCTTCCAGGGGGAAACGCCTGGTATCTTTATAGTCCT
GTCGGGTTTCGCCACCTCTGACTTGAGCGTCGATTTTTGTGATGCTCGTCAGGGGGGCGGAGCCTATGGA
AAAACGCCAGCAACGCGGCCTTTTTACGGTTCCTGGCCTTTTGCTGGCCTTTTGCTCACATGTTCTTTCC
TGCGTTATCCCCTGATTCTGTGGATAACCGTATTACCGCCTTTGAGTGAGCTGATACCGCTCGCCGCAGC
CGAACGACCGAGCGCAGCGAGTCAGTGAGCGAGGAAGCGGAAGGCGAGAGTAGGGAACTGCCAGGCATCA
AACTAAGCAGAAGGCCCCTGACGGATGGCCTTTTTGCGTTTCTACAAACTCTTTCTGTGTTGTAAAACGA
CGGCCAGTCTTAAGCTCGGGCCCCCTGGGCGGTTCTGATAACGAGTAATCGTTAATCCGCAAATAACGTA
AAAACCCGCTTCGGCGGGTTTTTTTATGGGGGGAGTTTAGGGAAAGAGCATTTGTCAGAATATTTAAGGG
CGCCTGTCACTTTGCTTGATATATGAGAATTATTTAACCTTATAAATGAGAAAAAAGCAACGCACTTTAA
ATAAGATACGTTGCTTTTTCGATTGATGAACACCTATAATTAAACTATTCATCTATTATTTATGATTTTT
TGTATATACAATATTTCTAGTTTGTTAAAGAGAATTAAGAAAATAAATCTCGAAAATAATAAAGGGAAAA
TCAGTTTTTGATATCAAAATTATACATGTCAACGATAATACAAAATATAATACAAACTATAAGATGTTAT
CAGTATTTATTATCATTTAGAATAAATTTTGTGTCGCCCTTAATTGTGAGCGGATAACAATTACGAGCTT
CATGCACAGTGGCGTTGACTCAATATTGGCCATTAGCCATATTATTCATTGGTTATATAGCATAAATCAA
TATTGGCTATTGGCCATTGCATACGTTGTATCTATATCATAATATGTACATTTATATTGGCTCATGTCCA
ATATGACCGCCATGTTGGCATTGATTATTGACTAGTTATTAATAGTAATCAATTACGGGGTCATTAGTTC
ATAGCCCATATATGGAGTTCCGCGTTACATAACTTACGGTAAATGGCCCGCCTGGCTGACCGCCCAACGA
CCCCCGCCCATTGACGTCAATAATGACGTATGTTCCCATAGTAACGCCAATAGGGACTTTCCATTGACGT
CAATGGGTGGAGTATTTACGGTAAACTGCCCACTTGGCAGTACATCAAGTGTATCATATGCCAAGTACGC
CCCCTATTGACGTCAATGACGGTAAATGGCCCGCCTGGCATTATGCCCAGTACATGACCTTATGGGACTT
TCCTACTTGGCAGTACATCTACGTATTAGTCATCGCTATTACCATGGTGATGCGGTTTTGGCAGTACATC
AATGGGCGTGGATAGCGGTTTGACTCACGGGGATTTCCAAGTCTCCACCCCATTGACGTCAATGGGAGTT
TGTTTTGGCACCAAAATCAACGGGACTTTCCAAAATGTCGTAACAACTCCGCCCCATTGACGCAAATGGG
CGGTAGGCGTGTACGGTGGGAGGTCTATATAAGCAGAGCTCGTTTAGTGAACCGTCAGATCGCCTGGAGA
CGCCATCCACGCTGTTTTGACCTCCATAGAAGACACCGGGACCGATCCAGCCTCCGCGGCCGGGAACGGT
GCATTGGAACGCGGATTCCCCGTGCCAAGAGTGACGTAAGTACCGCCTATAGAGTCTATAGGCCCACCCC
CTTGGCTTCGTTAGAACGCGGCTACAATTAATACATAACCTTATGTATCATACACATACGATTTAGGTGA
CACTATAGAATAACATCCACTTTGCCTTTCTCTCCACAGGTGTCCACTCCCAGGTCCAACTGCACCTCGG
TTCTATCGAAAACGCGCCTGCTAGCGCCACCATGAAGACCATCATTGCCCTGAGCTACATCTTCTGCCTG
GTGTTCGCTGCGGCCGCCATTCAGAATAGCGAGTGCCCTCAGCTGTGCGTGTGCGAGATCAGACCCTGGT
TTACCCCTCAGAGCACCTACAGAGAAGCCACCACCGTGGACTGCAACGACCTGCGGCTGACAAGAATCCC
CAGCAACCTGAGCAGCGACACCCAGGTTCTGCTGCTGCAGAGCAACAATATCGCCAAGACCGTGGACGAA
CTCCAGCAGCTGTTCAACCTGACCGAGCTGGACTTCAGCCAGAACAACTTCACCAACATCAAAGAAGTCG
GCCTGGCCAATCTGACCCAGCTGACAACACTGCACCTGGAAGAGAACCAGATCACCGAGATGACCGACTA
CTGCCTGCAAGACCTGAGCAACCTGCAAGAGCTGTACATCAACCACAACCAGATCTCCACCATCAGCGCC
CACGCCTTTGCCGGCCTGAAGAATCTGCTGAGGCTGCACCTGAACAGCAACAAGCTGAAAGTGATCGACA
GCCGTTGGTTCGACAGCACCCCTAACCTGGAAATCCTGATGATCGGCGAGAACCCCGTGATCGGCATCCT
GGACATGAACTTCAAGCCCCTGGCTAACCTGCGGAGCCTGGTGCTGGCTGGCATGTACCTGACAGACATC
CCTGGCAATGCCCTCGTGGGCCTCGATAGCCTGGAAAGCCTGTCCTTCTACGACAACAAGCTCGTGAAGG
TGCCCCAGCTGGCCCTGCAGAAAGTGCCCAATCTGAAGTTCCTGGACCTCAACAAGAACCCCATCCACAA
GATCCAAGAGGGCGACTTCAAGAACATGCTGCGCCTGAAAGAGCTGGGGATCAACAACATGGGCGAGCTG
GTGTCCGTGGACAGATACGCCCTGGACAATCTGCCTGAGCTGACCAAACTGGAAGCCACAAACAACCCCA
AGCTGAGCTACATCCACCGGCTGGCCTTTAGAAGCGTGCCCGCTCTGGAATCCCTGATGCTGAACAACAA
CGCCCTGAACGCCATCTACCAGAAAACCGTGGAATCTCTGCCCAACCTGAGAGAGATCAGCATCCACAGC
AACCCTCTGAGATGCGACTGCGTGATCCACTGGATTAACTCCAACAAGACCAACATCCGGTTCATGGAAC
CCCTGTCCATGTTCTGCGCCATGCCTCCAGAGTACAAGGGCCACCAAGTGAAAGAGGTGCTGATCCAGGA
CAGCAGCGAGCAGTGCCTGCCTATGATCAGCCACGACAGCTTCCCCAACCGGCTGAATGTGGATATCGGC
ACCACAGTGTTTCTGGACTGCCGCGCCATGGCCGAGCCTGAGCCTGAAATCTATTGGGTCACCCCTATCG
GCAACAAGATCACCGTGGAAACCCTGAGCGACAAGTACAAGCTGTCCAGCGAGGGCACACTGGAAATCAG
CAACATCCAGATCGAGGACAGCGGCCGGTATACCTGCGTGGCACAGAATGTGCAGGGCGCCGATACAAGA
GTGGCCACCATCAAAGTGAACGGCACCCTGCTGGATGGCACCCAGGTGCTGAAGATCTACGTGAAGCAGA
CCGAGAGCCACAGCATCCTGGTGTCTTGGAAAGTGAACTCCAACGTGATGACCTCCAACCTGAAGTGGTC
CAGCGCCACCATGAAGATCGACAACCCTCACATCACCTACACCGCCAGAGTGCCCGTGGATGTGCACGAG
TACAACCTGACACATCTGCAGCCCAGCACCGACTACGAAGTGTGCCTGACCGTGTCCAACATCCACCAGC
AGACCCAGAAAAGCTGCGTGAACGTGACCACCAAGAACGCCGCCTTCGCCGTGGACATCAGCGACCAAGA
GACAAGCACAGCTGGCGCGCCGGAAGATCAAGTTGATCCAAGATTGATTGATGGCAAGGGCGGATCTCTG
GAGGTGCTGTTCCAGGGACCAGGCGGAAGCGGCAATCCCGGCGGCGATCTGGCCCCCCAGATGCTGCGCG
AGCTGCAGGAGACCAATGCCGCCCTGCAGGACGTGCGCGAGCTGCTGCGCCACCGCGTGAAGGAGATCAC
CTTCCTGAAGAACACCGTGATGGAGTGCGACGCCTGCGGTATGCAGCCCTCTAGAGGCTCCGGCTCCATC
ATCCCAGTTGAGGAGGAGAACCCGGACTTCTGGAACCGCGAGGCAGCCGAGGCCCTGGGTGCCGCCAAGA
AGCTGCAGCCTGCACAGACAGCCGCCAAGAACCTCATCATCTTCCTGGGCGATGGGATGGGGGTGTCTAC
GGTGACAGCTGCCAGGATCCTAAAAGGGCAGAAGAAGGACAAACTGGGGCCTGAGATACCCCTGGCCATG
GACCGCTTCCCATATGTGGCTCTGTCCAAGACATACAATGTAGACAAACATGTGCCAGACAGTGGAGCCA
CAGCCACGGCCTACCTGTGCGGGGTCAAGGGCAACTTCCAGACCATTGGCTTGAGTGCAGCCGCCCGCTT
TAACCAGTGCAACACGACACGCGGCAACGAGGTCATCTCCGTGATGAATCGGGCCAAGAAAGCAGGGAAG
TCAGTGGGAGTGGTAACCACCACACGAGTGCAGCACGCCTCGCCAGCCGGCACCTACGCCCACACGGTGA
ACCGCAACTGGTACTCGGACGCCGACGTGCCTGCCTCGGCCCGCCAGGAGGGGTGCCAGGACATCGCTAC
GCAGCTCATCTCCAACATGGACATTGACGTGATCCTAGGTGGAGGCCGAAAGTACATGTTTCGCATGGGA
ACCCCAGACCCTGAGTACCCAGATGACTACAGCCAAGGTGGGACCAGGCTGGACGGGAAGAATCTGGTGC
AGGAATGGCTGGCGAAGCGCCAGGGTGCCCGGTATGTGTGGAACCGCACTGAGCTCATGCAGGCTTCCCT
GGACCCGTCTGTGACCCATCTCATGGGTCTCTTTGAGCCTGGAGACATGAAATACGAGATCCACCGAGAC
TCCACACTGGACCCCTCCCTGATGGAGATGACAGAGGCTGCCCTGCGCCTGCTGAGCAGGAACCCCCGCG
GCTTCTTCCTCTTCGTGGAGGGTGGTCGCATCGACCATGGTCATCATGAAAGCAGGGCTTACCGGGCACT
GACTGAGACGATCATGTTCGACGACGCCATTGAGAGGGCGGGCCAGCTCACCAGCGAGGAGGACACGCTG
AGCCTCGTCACTGCCGACCACTCCCACGTCTTCTCCTTCGGAGGCTACCCCCTGCGAGGGAGCTCCATCT
TCGGGCTGGCCCCTGGCAAGGCCCGGGACAGGAAGGCCTACACGGTCCTCCTATACGGAAACGGTCCAGG
CTATGTGCTCAAGGACGGCGCCCGGCCGGATGTTACCGAGAGCGAGAGCGGGAGCCCCGAGTATCGGCAG
CAGTCAGCAGTGCCCCTGGACGAAGAGACCCACGCAGGCGAGGACGTGGCGGTGTTCGCGCGCGGCCCGC
AGGCGCACCTGGTTCACGGCGTGCAGGAGCAGACCTTCATAGCGCACGTCATGGCCTTCGCCGCCTGCCT
GGAGCCCTACACCGCCTGCGACCTGGCGCCCCCCGCCGGCACCACCGACGCCGCGCACCCGGGTGGCGGA
GGACTGAACGACATCTTCGAGGCTCAGAAAATCGAATGGCACGAACATCACCATCACCATCACCATCACC
ATTAAGGCCGGCCTGTAGTCACTGGCACAACGCGTTACCCGGTAAGCCAATCGGGTATACACGGTCGTCA
TACTGCAGACAGGGTTCTTCTACTTTGCAAGATAGTCTTGAGTAGTAAAATAAATAGATAGAGAAAATCA
GCCTCGACTGTGCCTTCTAGTTGCCAGCCATCTGTTGTTTGCCCCTCCCCCGTGCCTTCCTTGACCCTGG
AAGGTGCCACTCCCACTGTCCTTTCCTAATAAAATGAGGAAATTGCATCACAACACTCAACCCTATCTCG
GTCTATTCTTTTGATTTATAAGGGATTTTGCCGATTTCGGCCTATTGGTTAAAAAATGAGCTGATTTAAC
AAAAATTTAACGCGAATTAATTCTGTGGAATGTGTGTCAGTTAGGGTGTGGAAAGTCCCCAGGCTCCCCA
GCAGGCAGAAGTATGCAAAGCATGCATCTCAATTAGTCAGCAACCAGGTGTGGAAAGTCCCCAGGCTCCC
CAGCAGGCAGAAGTATGCAAAGCATGCATCTCAATTAGTCAGCAACCATAGTCCCGCCCCTAACTCCGCC
CATCCCGCCCCTAACTCCGCCCAGTTCCGCCCATTCTCCGCCCCATGGCTGACTAATTTTTTTTATTTAT
GCAGAGGCCGAGGCCGCCTCTGCCTCTGAGCTATTCCAGAAGTAGTGAGGAGGCTTTTTTGGAGGCCTAG
GCTTTTGCAAAAAGCTCCCGGGAGCTTGTATATCCATTTTCGGATCTGATCAGCACGTGTTGACAATTAA
TCATCGGCATAGTATATCGGCATAGTATAATACGACAAGGTGAGGAACTAAACCATGACCGAGTACAAGC
CCACGGTGCGCCTCGCCACCCGCGACGACGTCCCCAGGGCCGTACGCACCCTCGCCGCCGCGTTCGCCGA
CTACCCCGCCACGCGCCACACCGTCGATCCGGACCGCCACATCGAGCGGGTCACCGAGCTGCAAGAACTC
TTCCTCACGCGCGTCGGGCTCGACATCGGCAAGGTGTGGGTCGCGGACGACGGCGCCGCGGTGGCGGTCT
GGACCACGCCGGAGAGCGTCGAAGCGGGGGCGGTGTTCGCCGAGATCGGCCCGCGCATGGCCGAGTTGAG
CGGTTCCCGGCTGGCCGCGCAGCAACAGATGGAAGGCCTCCTGGCGCCGCACCGGCCCAAGGAGCCCGCG
TGGTTCCTGGCCACCGTCGGCGTCTCGCCCGACCACCAGGGCAAGGGTCTGGGCAGCGCCGTCGTGCTCC
CCGGAGTGGAGGCGGCCGAGCGCGCCGGGGTGCCCGCCTTCCTGGAGACATCCGCGCCCCGCAACCTCCC
CTTCTACGAGCGGCTCGGCTTCACCGTCACCGCCGACGTCGAGGTGCCCGAAGGACCGCGCACCTGGTGC
ATGACCCGCAAGCCCGGTGCCTGACACGTGCTACGAGATTTCGATTCCACCGCCGCCTTCTATGAAAGGT
TGGGCTTCGGAATCGTTTTCCGGGACGCCGGCTGGATGATCCTCCAGCGCGGGGATCTCATGCTGGAGTT
CTTCGCCCACCCCAACTTGTTTATTGCAGCTTATAATGGTTACAAATAAAGCAATAGCATCACAAATTTC
ACAAATAAAGCATTTTTTTCACTGCATTCTAGTTGTGGTTTGTCCAAACTCATCAATGTATCTTATCATG
TCTGTATACCGTCGACCTCTAGCTAGAGCTTGGCGTAATCATGGTCATTACCAATGCTTAATCAGTGAGG
CACCTATCTCAGCGATCTGTCTATTTCGTTCATCCATAGTTGCCTGACTCCCCGTCGTGTAGATAACTAC
GATACGGGAGGGCTTACCATCTGGCCCCAGCGCTGCGATGATACCGCGAGAACCACGCTCACCGGCTCCG
GATTTATCAGCAATAAACCAGCCAGCCGGAAGGGCCGAGCGCAGAAGTGGTCCTGCAACTTTATCCGCCT
CCATCCAGTCTATTAATTGTTGCCGGGAAGCTAGAGTAAGTAGTTCGCCAGTTAATAGTTTGCGCAACGT
TGTTGCCATCGCTACAGGCATCGTGGTGTCACGCTCGTCGTTTGGTATGGCTTCATTCAGCTCCGGTTCC
CAACGATCAAGGCGAGTTACATGATCCCCCATGTTGTGCAAAAAAGCGGTTAGCTCCTTCGGTCCTCCGA
TCGTTGTCAGAAGTAAGTTGGCCGCAGTGTTATCACTCATGGTTATGGCAGCACTGCATAATTCTCTTAC
TGTCATGCCATCCGTAAGATGCTTTTCTGTGACTGGTGAGTACTCAACCAAGTCATTCTGAGAATAGTGT
ATGCGGCGACCGAGTTGCTCTTGCCCGGCGTCAATACGGGATAATACCGCGCCACATAGCAGAACTTTAA
AAGTGCTCATCATTGGAAAACGTTCTTCGGGGCGAAAACTCTCAAGGATCTTACCGCTGTTGAGATCCAG
TTCGATGTAACCCACTCGTGCACCCAACTGATCTTCAGCATCTTTTACTTTCACCAGCGTTTCTGGGTGA
GCAAAAACAGGAAGGCAAAATGCCGCAAAAAAGGGAATAAGGGCGACACGGAAATGTTGAATACTCATAT
TCTTCCTT
Features (pLannotate 1.2.2; 24 found; start..end, strand, type, name):
    119..143     -  CDS            KanR (fragment): aminoglycoside phosphotransferase; aph(3')-Ia; confers resistance to kanamycin
    254..842     +  rep_origin     ori: high-copy-number ColE1/pMB1/pBR322/pUC origin of replication
   1067..1084    +  terminator     rrnB T2 terminator (fragment): transcription terminator T2 from the E. coli rrnB gene
   1109..1128    -  CDS            lacZα (fragment): LacZα fragment of β-galactosidase; lacZ fragment
   1584..1600    +  protein_bind   lac operator: The lac repressor binds to the lac operator to inhibit transcription in E. coli. This inhibition can be relieved by adding lactose or isopropyl-β-D-thiogalactopyranoside (IPTG). lac repressor encoded by lacI
   1843..2146    +  enhancer       CMV enhancer: human cytomegalovirus immediate early enhancer
   2147..2350    +  promoter       CMV promoter: human cytomegalovirus (CMV) immediate early promoter
   2486..2529    +  intron         CMV intron (fragment): modified intron A from human cytomegalovirus
   2581..2599    +  promoter       SP6 promoter: promoter for bacteriophage SP6 RNA polymerase
   2603..2640    +  CDS            IgH signal sequence (fragment): signal sequence from the mouse immunoglobulin heavy chain variable region
   2743..4563    +  CDS            LRRN1 (fragment): LRRN1_HUMAN - Also known as KIAA1497. Experimental evidence at protein level: Swiss-Prot protein existence level 1. From Homo sapiens (Human).
   4660..4839    +  CDS            Comp (fragment): COMP_RAT - Experimental evidence at protein level: Swiss-Prot protein existence level 1. May play a role in the structural integrity of cartilage via its interaction with other extracellular matrix proteins such as the collagens and fibronectin. Can mediate the interaction of chondrocytes with the cartilage extracellular matrix through interaction with cell surface integrin receptors. Could play a role in the pathogenesis of osteoarthritis. Potent suppressor of apoptosis in both primary chondrocytes and transformed cells. Suppresses apoptosis by blocking the activation of caspase-3 and by indu
   4827..6279    +  CDS            SEAP (fragment): secreted alkaline phosphatase from human placenta The natural enzyme has a C-terminal transmembrane sequence that is replaced by a GPI anchor.
   6304..6345    +  CDS            AviTag™ (fragment): peptide tag that allows for enzymatic biotinylation
   6349..6372    +  CDS            8xHis: 8xHis affinity tag
   6518..6629    +  polyA_signal   bGH poly(A) signal: bovine growth hormone polyadenylation signal
   6630..6738    +  rep_origin     f1 ori (fragment): f1 bacteriophage origin of replication; arrow indicates direction of (+) strand synthesis
   6752..7081    +  promoter       SV40 promoter: SV40 enhancer and early promoter
   7129..7176    +  promoter       EM7 promoter: synthetic bacterial promoter&nbsp
   7195..7794    +  CDS            PuroR (fragment): puromycin N-acetyltransferase; pac from Streptomyces; confers resistance to puromycin
   7804..7929    +  CDS            ble (fragment): BLE_KLEPN - Experimental evidence at protein level: Swiss-Prot protein existence level 1. Binding protein with a strong affinity to the bleomycin family of antibiotics. Binds to CL990; an antimitotic-antibiotic compound. From Klebsiella pneumoniae.
   7924..8045    +  polyA_signal   SV40 poly(A) signal: SV40 polyadenylation signal
   8098..8958    -  CDS            AmpR: β-lactamase; bla; confers resistance to ampicillin, carbenicillin, and related antibiotics
   8961..89      -  promoter       AmpR promoter (fragment) (across the origin): bla
