[The description below was written by a language model from this plasmid's Addgene catalogue record and pLannotate feature annotations shown in this document.]
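Description:
pD649-HAsp-LRRN1-COMP5AP-AviTag-9xHis is a mammalian expression plasmid of about 9 kb, built on the pD649 backbone, for producing the extracellular domain of human LRRN1 (leucine-rich repeat neuronal protein 1) as a secreted, multimerised fusion protein. It is maintained in E. coli at high copy through a ColE1/pUC-type origin and selected with ampicillin via the β-lactamase gene. The feature table also shows an SV40 early/EM7 dual promoter driving a puromycin N-acetyltransferase coding sequence with an SV40 poly(A) signal, which would allow puromycin selection in mammalian cells. Short kanamycin-resistance, lacZα, ble and f1 ori matches appear to be non-functional backbone remnants.

Expression is driven by the CMV enhancer and promoter, followed by a portion of CMV intron A and an SP6 promoter that can serve for in vitro transcription or as a sequencing primer site. The open reading frame begins with a signal peptide, called HAsp in the plasmid name although the annotation software matched it partially to an immunoglobulin heavy chain leader. This directs the product into the secretory pathway. The roughly 1.8 kb LRRN1 ectodomain, placed between intact NotI and AscI sites, is fused at its C terminus to the coiled-coil region of rat cartilage oligomeric matrix protein, which assembles into pentamers. Next come human placental alkaline phosphatase, an AviTag for enzymatic biotinylation and a polyhistidine tag (9xHis by name, annotated as 8xHis), ending at a bGH poly(A) signal.

Pentamerisation raises avidity for weak binding partners, while alkaline phosphatase gives an enzymatic readout. This fits the plasmid's origin in a collection used to screen interactions among human cell-surface proteins. The depositor notes that some plasmids in the collection may carry an IS4-like transposase insertion upstream of the CMV promoter; none is annotated in this feature table.
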