Addgene plasmid #157488: pD649-HAsp-LRRN1-COMP5AP-AviTag-9xHis
Purpose: Mammalian expression of cell-surface protein extracellular domain fused to COMP5AP-AviTag-9xHis. Protein is secreted from cells.
Depositing lab: Chris Garcia. Depositing organization: Stanford University. Publication: A Human IgSF Cell-Surface Interactome Reveals a Complex Network of Protein-Protein Interactions. Wojtowicz WM, Vielmetter J, Fernandes RA, Siepe DH, Eastman CL, Chisholm GB, Cox S, Klock H, Anderson PW, Rue SM, Miller JJ, Glaser SM, Bragstad ML, Vance J, Lam AW, Lesley SA, Zinn K, Garcia KC. Cell. 2020 Aug 20;182(4):1027-1043.e17. doi: 10.1016/j.cell.2020.07.025. PubMed 32822567.
Backbone
  Vector backbone: pD649
  Backbone size w/o insert (bp): 7153
  Vector type: Mammalian Expression
Growth in bacteria
  Bacterial resistance: Ampicillin, 100 μg/mL
  Growth temperature: 37°C
  Growth strain: DH5alpha
  Copy number: High Copy
Gene/Insert
  Gene/Insert name: LRRN1
  Species: H. sapiens (human)
  Insert size (bp): 1815
  Entrez Gene: LRRN1 (a.k.a. NLRR-1, FIGLER3, KIAA1497)
  Promoter: CMV/SP6
  Tag / fusion protein: COMP5AP-AviTag-9xHis (C terminal on backbone)
  Cloning method: Restriction Enzyme; 5′ cloning site GCGGCCGC (not destroyed); 3′ cloning site GGCGCGCC (not destroyed)
  Sequencing primers: 5′ ATTTAGGTGACACTATAG; 3′ CGTCGCACTCCATCACGGTG
Resource information
  A portion of this plasmid was derived from a plasmid made by: synthesis by ThermoFisher
Terms and licenses: Academic/Nonprofit Terms; Industry Terms: Not Available to Industry
Depositor comments: Some plasmids in this collection may have an IS4-like element ISVsa5 family transposase upstream of the CMV promoter.
How to cite: pD649-HAsp-LRRN1-COMP5AP-AviTag-9xHis was a gift from Chris Garcia (Addgene plasmid # 157488 ; http://n2t.net/addgene:157488 ; RRID:Addgene_157488)
