>Addgene plasmid #157488 | pD649-HAsp-LRRN1-COMP5AP-AviTag-9xHis | depositor partial sequence | sequence record 304086 | insert (extracellular domain)
ATTCAGAATAGCGAGTGCCCTCAGCTGTGCGTGTGCGAGATCAGACCCTGGTTTACCCCTCAGAGCACCT
ACAGAGAAGCCACCACCGTGGACTGCAACGACCTGCGGCTGACAAGAATCCCCAGCAACCTGAGCAGCGA
CACCCAGGTTCTGCTGCTGCAGAGCAACAATATCGCCAAGACCGTGGACGAACTCCAGCAGCTGTTCAAC
CTGACCGAGCTGGACTTCAGCCAGAACAACTTCACCAACATCAAAGAAGTCGGCCTGGCCAATCTGACCC
AGCTGACAACACTGCACCTGGAAGAGAACCAGATCACCGAGATGACCGACTACTGCCTGCAAGACCTGAG
CAACCTGCAAGAGCTGTACATCAACCACAACCAGATCTCCACCATCAGCGCCCACGCCTTTGCCGGCCTG
AAGAATCTGCTGAGGCTGCACCTGAACAGCAACAAGCTGAAAGTGATCGACAGCCGTTGGTTCGACAGCA
CCCCTAACCTGGAAATCCTGATGATCGGCGAGAACCCCGTGATCGGCATCCTGGACATGAACTTCAAGCC
CCTGGCTAACCTGCGGAGCCTGGTGCTGGCTGGCATGTACCTGACAGACATCCCTGGCAATGCCCTCGTG
GGCCTCGATAGCCTGGAAAGCCTGTCCTTCTACGACAACAAGCTCGTGAAGGTGCCCCAGCTGGCCCTGC
AGAAAGTGCCCAATCTGAAGTTCCTGGACCTCAACAAGAACCCCATCCACAAGATCCAAGAGGGCGACTT
CAAGAACATGCTGCGCCTGAAAGAGCTGGGGATCAACAACATGGGCGAGCTGGTGTCCGTGGACAGATAC
GCCCTGGACAATCTGCCTGAGCTGACCAAACTGGAAGCCACAAACAACCCCAAGCTGAGCTACATCCACC
GGCTGGCCTTTAGAAGCGTGCCCGCTCTGGAATCCCTGATGCTGAACAACAACGCCCTGAACGCCATCTA
CCAGAAAACCGTGGAATCTCTGCCCAACCTGAGAGAGATCAGCATCCACAGCAACCCTCTGAGATGCGAC
TGCGTGATCCACTGGATTAACTCCAACAAGACCAACATCCGGTTCATGGAACCCCTGTCCATGTTCTGCG
CCATGCCTCCAGAGTACAAGGGCCACCAAGTGAAAGAGGTGCTGATCCAGGACAGCAGCGAGCAGTGCCT
GCCTATGATCAGCCACGACAGCTTCCCCAACCGGCTGAATGTGGATATCGGCACCACAGTGTTTCTGGAC
TGCCGCGCCATGGCCGAGCCTGAGCCTGAAATCTATTGGGTCACCCCTATCGGCAACAAGATCACCGTGG
AAACCCTGAGCGACAAGTACAAGCTGTCCAGCGAGGGCACACTGGAAATCAGCAACATCCAGATCGAGGA
CAGCGGCCGGTATACCTGCGTGGCACAGAATGTGCAGGGCGCCGATACAAGAGTGGCCACCATCAAAGTG
AACGGCACCCTGCTGGATGGCACCCAGGTGCTGAAGATCTACGTGAAGCAGACCGAGAGCCACAGCATCC
TGGTGTCTTGGAAAGTGAACTCCAACGTGATGACCTCCAACCTGAAGTGGTCCAGCGCCACCATGAAGAT
CGACAACCCTCACATCACCTACACCGCCAGAGTGCCCGTGGATGTGCACGAGTACAACCTGACACATCTG
CAGCCCAGCACCGACTACGAAGTGTGCCTGACCGTGTCCAACATCCACCAGCAGACCCAGAAAAGCTGCG
TGAACGTGACCACCAAGAACGCCGCCTTCGCCGTGGACATCAGCGACCAAGAGACAAGCACAGCT
